Addgene plasmid #148614: pcDNA3.1-MS2-HA-HsRoquin2_AE
Purpose: Mammalian Expression of HsRoquin2
Depositing lab: Elisa Izaurralde. Publication: A CAF40-binding motif facilitates recruitment of the CCR4-NOT complex to mRNAs targeted by Drosophila Roquin. Sgromo A, Raisch T, Bawankar P, Bhandari D, Chen Y, Kuzuoglu-Ozturk D, Weichenrieder O, Izaurralde E. Nat Commun. 2017 Feb 6;8:14307. doi: 10.1038/ncomms14307. PubMed 28165457.
Backbone
  Vector backbone: Unknown
  Vector type: Mammalian Expression
Growth in bacteria
  Bacterial resistance: Ampicillin, 100 μg/mL
  Growth temperature: 37°C
  Growth strain: DH5alpha
  Copy number: High Copy
Gene/Insert
  Gene/Insert name: HsRoquin2
  Species: H. sapiens (human)
  Entrez Gene: RC3H2 (a.k.a. MNAB, RNF164)
  Cloning method: Unknown
Terms and licenses: Academic/Nonprofit Terms; Industry Terms: Not Available to Industry
Depositor comments: ORF extracted from NCBI: NM_001100588.1 Plasmids from this collection were made available to the research community and donated after the lab closed. Please note that the sequence provided by the depositing laboratory may be theoretical/predicted or based on Sanger sequencing results. There may be discrepancies between sequencing results obtained by Addgene and the depositor sequence. If an Addgene verified sequence is not available, please contact before placing your order to request that our lab fully sequence the plasmid.
How to cite: pcDNA3.1-MS2-HA-HsRoquin2_AE was a gift from Elisa Izaurralde (Addgene plasmid # 148614 ; http://n2t.net/addgene:148614 ; RRID:Addgene_148614)
