[The description below was written by a language model from this plasmid's Addgene catalogue record and pLannotate feature annotations shown in this document.]
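Description:
pcDNA3.1-MS2-HA-HsRoquin2_AE is a mammalian expression plasmid of about 9.4 kb for producing human Roquin2 (RC3H2, also known as MNAB or RNF164) fused at its N-terminus to the bacteriophage MS2 coat protein and an HA epitope. The catalogue lists the backbone as unknown, but the name and the annotated features fit a pcDNA3.1-type vector. It carries a high-copy ColE1/pUC origin and an ampicillin resistance gene (β-lactamase) for propagation in E. coli, an f1 origin, and an SV40 promoter-driven neomycin resistance cassette with an SV40 poly(A) signal that would allow selection of stably transfected mammalian cells. Short lac promoter/operator, ble, bom and HIV-1 LTR hits in the annotation are fragments with no evident role.

The expression unit consists of the CMV immediate-early enhancer and promoter, followed by a T7 promoter, the MS2 coat protein coding sequence, a short HA tag segment (annotated as a fragment of 3xHA) and the RC3H2 open reading frame, which the depositor notes was taken from an NCBI reference transcript. A bovine growth hormone poly(A) signal terminates the transcript, with an SP6 promoter in reverse orientation just upstream of it. The MS2 coat protein binds a specific RNA stem-loop, so the fusion can be tethered to reporter mRNAs bearing MS2 binding sites, while HA permits detection or immunoprecipitation. Roquin2 is a post-transcriptional repressor that promotes mRNA deadenylation and decay, and the associated publication concerns Roquin recruitment of the CCR4-NOT complex, which fits use in tethering assays, although the record states only mammalian expression. The meaning of the "_AE" suffix is not given. The two sequence records differ by three nucleotides, within the origin region, and are otherwise annotated identically.
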