Features (pLannotate 1.2.2; 23 found; start..end, strand, type, name):
     28..80      -  misc_feature   bom (fragment): basis of mobility region from pBR322
    235..614     +  enhancer       CMV enhancer: human cytomegalovirus immediate early enhancer
    615..818     +  promoter       CMV promoter: human cytomegalovirus (CMV) immediate early promoter
    814..847     +  LTR            5' LTR (truncated) (fragment): truncated 5' long terminal repeat (LTR) from HIV-1
    863..881     +  promoter       T7 promoter: promoter for bacteriophage T7 RNA polymerase
    904..1290    +  CDS            MS2: bacteriophage MS2 coat protein binds to a specific stem-loop structure in the viral RNA (Peabody, 1993)
   1333..1359    +  CDS            3xHA (fragment): three tandem HA epitope tags
   1378..4950    +  CDS            RC3H2: RC3H2_HUMAN - Also known as MNAB, RNF164. Experimental evidence at protein level: Swiss-Prot protein existence level 1. Post-transcriptional repressor of mRNAs containing a conserved stem loop motif, called constitutive decay element (CDE), which is often located in the 3'-UTR, as in HMGXB3, ICOS, IER3, NFKBID, NFKBIZ, PPP1R10, TNF and in many more mRNAs. Binds to CDE and promotes mRNA deadenylation and degradation. This process does not involve miRNAs. In follicular helper T (Tfh) cells, represses of ICOS and TNFRSF4 expression, thus preventing spontaneous Tfh cell differentiation, germinal c
   4976..4994    -  promoter       SP6 promoter: promoter for bacteriophage SP6 RNA polymerase
   5020..5244    +  polyA_signal   bGH poly(A) signal: bovine growth hormone polyadenylation signal
   5248..5269    +  promoter       SV40 promoter (fragment): SV40 enhancer and early promoter
   5290..5718    +  rep_origin     f1 ori (sequence partly withheld): f1 bacteriophage origin of replication; arrow indicates direction of (+) strand synthesis
   5732..6061    +  promoter       SV40 promoter: SV40 enhancer and early promoter
   6128..6919    +  CDS            neo: KKA2_KLEPN - Also known as kan, nptII. Experimental evidence at protein level: Swiss-Prot protein existence level 1. Resistance to kanamycin, neomycin, paromomycin, ribostamycin, butirosin and gentamicin B. From Klebsiella pneumoniae.
   6943..7101    +  CDS            ble (fragment): BLE_KLEPN - Experimental evidence at protein level: Swiss-Prot protein existence level 1. Binding protein with a strong affinity to the bleomycin family of antibiotics. Binds to CL990; an antimitotic-antibiotic compound. From Klebsiella pneumoniae.
   7096..7217    +  polyA_signal   SV40 poly(A) signal: SV40 polyadenylation signal
   7290..7306    -  protein_bind   lac operator: The lac repressor binds to the lac operator to inhibit transcription in E. coli. This inhibition can be relieved by adding lactose or isopropyl-β-D-thiogalactopyranoside (IPTG). lac repressor encoded by lacI
   7314..7344    -  promoter       lac promoter: promoter for the E. coli lac operon
   7359..7380    -  protein_bind   CAP binding site: CAP binding activates transcription in the presence of cAMP. E. coli catabolite activator protein
   7393..7485    -  CDS            lacI (fragment): lac repressor; lacI; The lac repressor binds to the lac operator to inhibit transcription in E. coli. This inhibition can be relieved by adding lactose or isopropyl-β-D-thiogalactopyranoside (IPTG).
   7668..8256    -  rep_origin     ori: high-copy-number ColE1/pMB1/pBR322/pUC origin of replication
   8427..9287    -  CDS            AmpR: β-lactamase; bla; confers resistance to ampicillin, carbenicillin, and related antibiotics
   9288..9392    -  promoter       AmpR promoter: bla
>Addgene plasmid #148614 | pcDNA3.1-MS2-HA-HsRoquin2_AE | addgene full sequence | sequence record 493722 | Addgene NGS Result
GACGGATCGGGAGATCTCCCGATCCCCTATGGTGCACTCTCAGTACAATCTGCTCTGATGCCGCATAGTT
AAGCCAGTATCTGCTCCCTGCTTGTGTGTTGGAGGTCGCTGAGTAGTGCGCGAGCAAAATTTAAGCTACA
ACAAGGCAAGGCTTGACCGACAATTGCATGAAGAATCTGCTTAGGGTTAGGCGTTTTGCGCTGCTTCGCG
ATGTACGGGCCAGATATACGCGTTGACATTGATTATTGACTAGTTATTAATAGTAATCAATTACGGGGTC
ATTAGTTCATAGCCCATATATGGAGTTCCGCGTTACATAACTTACGGTAAATGGCCCGCCTGGCTGACCG
CCCAACGACCCCCGCCCATTGACGTCAATAATGACGTATGTTCCCATAGTAACGCCAATAGGGACTTTCC
ATTGACGTCAATGGGTGGAGTATTTACGGTAAACTGCCCACTTGGCAGTACATCAAGTGTATCATATGCC
AAGTACGCCCCCTATTGACGTCAATGACGGTAAATGGCCCGCCTGGCATTATGCCCAGTACATGACCTTA
TGGGACTTTCCTACTTGGCAGTACATCTACGTATTAGTCATCGCTATTACCATGGTGATGCGGTTTTGGC
AGTACATCAATGGGCGTGGATAGCGGTTTGACTCACGGGGATTTCCAAGTCTCCACCCCATTGACGTCAA
TGGGAGTTTGTTTTGGCACCAAAATCAACGGGACTTTCCAAAATGTCGTAACAACTCCGCCCCATTGACG
CAAATGGGCGGTAGGCGTGTACGGTGGGAGGTCTATATAAGCAGAGCTCTCTGGCTAACTAGAGAACCCA
CTGCTTACTGGCTTATCGAAATTAATACGACTCACTATAGGGAGACCCAAGCTTGCCACCATGGCTTCTA
ACTTTACTCAGTTCGTTCTCGTCGACAATGGCGGAACTGGCGACGTGACTGTCGCCCCAAGCAACTTCGC
TAACGGGGTCGCTGAATGGATCAGCTCTAACTCGCGATCACAGGCTTACAAAGTAACCTGTAGCGTTCGT
CAGAGCTCTGCGCAGAATCGCAAATACACCATCAAAGTCGAGGTGCCTAAAGTGGCAACCCAGACTGTTG
GTGGTGAAGAGCTTCCTGTAGCCGGATGGAGATCTTACTTAAATATGGAACTAACCATTCCAATTTTCGC
CACGAATTCCGACTGCGAGCTTATTGTTAAGGCAATGCAAGGTCTCCTAAAAGATGGAAACCCGATTCCC
TCGGCCATCGCGGCCAACTCCGGCATCTACGGAGGTGGAGGTGGATCTGGTGGATCTCCTCCACATATGG
CTTACCCATACGATGTTCCAGATTACGCTCCTCCAAAGCTTGGATCCATGCCTGTGCAGGCAGCTCAATG
GACAGAATTTCTGTCCTGTCCAATCTGCTATAATGAATTTGATGAGAATGTGCACAAACCCATCAGTTTA
GGTTGTTCACACACTGTTTGCAAGACCTGCTTGAATAAACTTCATCGAAAAGCTTGTCCTTTTGACCAGA
CTGCCATCAACACAGATATTGATGTACTTCCTGTCAACTTCGCACTTCTCCAGTTAGTTGGAGCCCAGGT
ACCAGATCATCAGTCAATTAAGTTAAGTAATCTAGGTGAGAATAAACACTATGAGGTTGCAAAGAAATGC
GTTGAGGATTTGGCACTCTACTTAAAACCACTAAGTGGAGGTAAAGGTGTAGCTAGCTTGAACCAGAGTG
CACTGAGCCGTCCAATGCAAAGGAAACTGGTGACACTTGTAAACTGTCAACTGGTGGAGGAAGAAGGTCG
TGTAAGAGCCATGCGAGCAGCTCGTTCCCTTGGAGAAAGAACTGTAACAGAACTGATATTACAGCACCAG
AACCCTCAGCAGTTGTCTGCCAATCTATGGGCCGCTGTCAGGGCTCGAGGATGCCAGTTTTTAGGGCCAG
CTATGCAAGAAGAGGCCTTGAAGCTGGTGTTACTGGCATTAGAAGATGGTTCTGCCCTCTCAAGGAAAGT
TCTGGTACTTTTTGTTGTGCAGAGACTAGAACCAAGATTTCCTCAGGCATCAAAAACAAGTATTGGTCAT
GTTGTGCAACTACTGTATCGAGCTTCTTGTTTTAAGGTTACCAAAAGAGATGAAGACTCTTCCCTAATGC
AGCTGAAGGAGGAATTTCGGAGTTATGAAGCATTACGCAGAGAACATGATGCCCAAATTGTTCATATTGC
CATGGAAGCAGGACTCCGTATTTCACCTGAACAGTGGTCCTCTCTTTTGTATGGTGATTTGGCTCATAAA
TCACACATGCAGTCTATCATTGATAAGCTACAGTCTCCAGAGTCATTTGCAAAGAGTGTCCAGGAATTGA
CAATTGTTTTGCAACGAACAGGTGACCCAGCTAACTTAAATAGACTGAGGCCTCATTTAGAGCTTCTTGC
AAACATAGACCCTAATCCAGACGCTGTTTCACCAACTTGGGAGCAGCTGGAAAATGCAATGGTAGCTGTT
AAAACAGTAGTTCATGGCCTTGTGGACTTCATACAAAATTATAGTAGAAAAGGCCATGAGACCCCTCAGC
CTCAGCCAAACAGCAAATACAAGACTAGCATGTGCCGAGATTTGCGACAGCAAGGGGGTTGTCCACGAGG
AACAAATTGTACATTTGCCCATTCTCAGGAAGAGCTTGAAAAGTATCGATTAAGGAACAAAAAGATCAAT
GCCACTGTAAGAACGTTTCCTCTTCTAAATAAAGTTGGTGTAAACAACACTGTCACAACCACAGCCGGAA
ATGTCATTTCTGTCATAGGAAGTACTGAAACAACAGGGAAAATTGTTCCAAGTACAAACGGAATTTCAAA
TGCAGAAAACAGTGTTTCCCAGCTAATCTCACGTAGTACTGACAGTACCTTAAGAGCTCTGGAGACCGTG
AAGAAAGTGGGAAAGGTTGGCGCTAATGGTCAGAATGCTGCTGGGCCCTCTGCAGATTCTGTAACTGAAA
ATAAAATTGGTTCTCCACCCAAGACTCCTGTAAGTAATGTAGCAGCTACCTCAGCTGGGCCCTCTAATGT
TGGAACAGAGCTGAATTCTGTGCCTCAAAAATCCAGCCCATTTCTAACTAGAGTACCAGTATATCCTCCG
CATTCTGAAAACATTCAGTATTTTCAAGATCCAAGGACTCAGATACCCTTTGAAGTCCCACAGTACCCAC
AGACAGGATACTATCCACCACCTCCAACGGTACCAGCTGGTGTGGCTCCCTGTGTTCCTCGCTTTGTGAG
GTCCAATAACGTTCCAGAGTCCTCCCTCCCACCTGCTTCCATGCCATATGCCGATCATTACAGTACATTT
TCCCCTCGAGATCGAATGAATTCTTCTCCTTACCAGCCTCCTCCTCCGCAGCCGTATGGACCAGTTCCTC
CAGTACCTTCTGGAATGTATGCTCCTGTGTACGACAGCAGGCGCATCTGGCGCCCACCTATGTACCAACG
AGATGACATTATTAGAAGCAATTCTTTACCTCCAATGGATGTGATGCACTCATCTGTCTATCAGACATCT
TTGCGGGAAAGATATAACTCATTAGATGGATATTATTCGGTGGCTTGTCAGCCACCAAGTGAGCCAAGGA
CAACTGTGCCTTTACCAAGGGAACCTTGTGGTCATTTGAAGACCAGTTGCGAGGAGCAGATAAGAAGAAA
GCCAGATCAGTGGGCACAGTACCACACTCAGAAAGCACCTCTTGTCTCTTCAACTCTTCCTGTGGCAACA
CAGTCACCAACACCACCTTCTCCTCTGTTCAGTGTAGACTTTCGTGCGGATTTCTCAGAGAGTGTGAGTG
GTACAAAATTTGAAGAAGATCATCTTTCCCATTATTCTCCCTGGTCTTGTGGCACCATAGGCTCCTGTAT
AAATGCCATTGATTCAGAGCCCAAAGATGTCATTGCTAATTCAAATGCTGTGTTAATGGACCTGGACAGT
GGTGATGTTAAGAGAAGAGTACATTTATTTGAAACCCAGAGAAGGACAAAAGAAGAAGATCCAATAATTC
CCTTTAGTGATGGACCCATCATCTCAAAATGGGGTGCGATTTCCAGATCTTCCCGTACAGGTTACCATAC
CACAGATCCTGTCCAGGCCACTGCTTCCCAAGGAAGTGCGACTAAGCCCATCAGTGTATCAGATTATGTC
CCTTATGTCAATGCTGTTGATTCAAGGTGGAGTTCATATGGCAACGAGGCCACATCATCAGCACACTATG
TTGAAAGGGACAGATTCATTGTTACTGATTTATCTGGTCATAGAAAGCATTCCAGTACTGGGGACCTTTT
GAGCCTTGAACTTCAGCAGGCCAAGAGCAACTCATTACTTCTTCAGAGAGAGGCCAATGCTTTGGCCATG
CAACAGAAGTGGAATTCCCTGGATGAAGGCCGTCACCTTACCTTAAACCTTTTAAGCAAGGAAATTGAAC
TAAGAAATGGAGAGTTACAGAGTGATTATACAGAAGATGCAACAGATACTAAACCTGATAGGGATATCGA
GTTAGAGCTTTCAGCACTTGATACTGATGAACCTGATGGACAAAGTGAACCAATTGAAGAGATCTTGGAC
ATACAGCTTGGTATCAGTTCTCAAAATGATCAGTTGCTAAATGGAATGGCAGTGGAAAATGGGCATCCAG
TACAGCAGCACCAAAAGGAGCCACCAAAGCAGAAGAAACAGAGTTTAGGTGAAGACCATGTGATTCTGGA
GGAGCAAAAAACAATTCTGCCGGTAACTTCTTGCTTTAGCCAGCCACTCCCAGTGTCTATTAGCAATGCA
AGTTGCCTCCCCATCACCACATCTGTCAGTGCTGGCAACCTCATTCTGAAAACTCATGTTATGTCTGAAG
ATAAAAACGACTTTTTAAAACCTGTTGCAAATGGGAAGATGGTTAACAGCTGAGCGGCCGCCTAGAGGGC
CCTATTCTATAGTGTCACCTAAATGCTAGAGCTCGCTGATCAGCCTCGACTGTGCCTTCTAGTTGCCAGC
CATCTGTTGTTTGCCCCTCCCCCGTGCCTTCCTTGACCCTGGAAGGTGCCACTCCCACTGTCCTTTCCTA
ATAAAATGAGGAAATTGCATCGCATTGTCTGAGTAGGTGTCATTCTATTCTGGGGGGTGGGGTGGGGCAG
GACAGCAAGGGGGAGGATTGGGAAGACAATAGCAGGCATGCTGGGGATGCGGTGGGCTCTATGGCTTCTG
AGGCGGAAAGAACCAGCTGGGGCTCTAGGGGGTATCCCC
[124 nt withheld, positions 5290-5413]
C
[91 nt withheld, positions 5415-5505]
A
[49 nt withheld, positions 5507-5555]
CCTTTGACGTTGGAGTCCACGTTCTTT
[37 nt withheld, positions 5583-5619]
ACCCTATCTCGGTCTATTCTTTTGATTTATAAGGGATTTTGCCGATTTCGGCCTATTGGTTAAAAAATGA
GCTGATTTAACAAAAATTTAACGCGAATTAATTCTGTGGAATGTGTGTCAGTTAGGGTGTGGAAAGTCCC
CAGGCTCCCCAGCAGGCAGAAGTATGCAAAGCATGCATCTCAATTAGTCAGCAACCAGGTGTGGAAAGTC
CCCAGGCTCCCCAGCAGGCAGAAGTATGCAAAGCATGCATCTCAATTAGTCAGCAACCATAGTCCCGCCC
CTAACTCCGCCCATCCCGCCCCTAACTCCGCCCAGTTCCGCCCATTCTCCGCCCCATGGCTGACTAATTT
TTTTTATTTATGCAGAGGCCGAGGCCGCCTCTGCCTCTGAGCTATTCCAGAAGTAGTGAGGAGGCTTTTT
TGGAGGCCTAGGCTTTTGCAAAAAGCTCCCGGGAGCTTGTATATCCATTTTCGGATCTGATCAAGAGACA
GGATGAGGATCGTTTCGCATGATTGAACAAGATGGATTGCACGCAGGTTCTCCGGCCGCTTGGGTGGAGA
GGCTATTCGGCTATGACTGGGCACAACAGACAATCGGCTGCTCTGATGCCGCCGTGTTCCGGCTGTCAGC
GCAGGGGCGCCCGGTTCTTTTTGTCAAGACCGACCTGTCCGGTGCCCTGAATGAACTGCAGGACGAGGCA
GCGCGGCTATCGTGGCTGGCCACGACGGGCGTTCCTTGCGCAGCTGTGCTCGACGTTGTCACTGAAGCGG
GAAGGGACTGGCTGCTATTGGGCGAAGTGCCGGGGCAGGATCTCCTGTCATCTCACCTTGCTCCTGCCGA
GAAAGTATCCATCATGGCTGATGCAATGCGGCGGCTGCATACGCTTGATCCGGCTACCTGCCCATTCGAC
CACCAAGCGAAACATCGCATCGAGCGAGCACGTACTCGGATGGAAGCCGGTCTTGTCGATCAGGATGATC
TGGACGAAGAGCATCAGGGGCTCGCGCCAGCCGAACTGTTCGCCAGGCTCAAGGCGCGCATGCCCGACGG
CGAGGATCTCGTCGTGACCCATGGCGATGCCTGCTTGCCGAATATCATGGTGGAAAATGGCCGCTTTTCT
GGATTCATCGACTGTGGCCGGCTGGGTGTGGCGGACCGCTATCAGGACATAGCGTTGGCTACCCGTGATA
TTGCTGAAGAGCTTGGCGGCGAATGGGCTGACCGCTTCCTCGTGCTTTACGGTATCGCCGCTCCCGATTC
GCAGCGCATCGCCTTCTATCGCCTTCTTGACGAGTTCTTCTGAGCGGGACTCTGGGGTTCGAAATGACCG
ACCAAGCGACGCCCAACCTGCCATCACGAGATTTCGATTCCACCGCCGCCTTCTATGAAAGGTTGGGCTT
CGGAATCGTTTTCCGGGACGCCGGCTGGATGATCCTCCAGCGCGGGGATCTCATGCTGGAGTTCTTCGCC
CACCCCAACTTGTTTATTGCAGCTTATAATGGTTACAAATAAAGCAATAGCATCACAAATTTCACAAATA
AAGCATTTTTTTCACTGCATTCTAGTTGTGGTTTGTCCAAACTCATCAATGTATCTTATCATGTCTGTAT
ACCGTCGACCTCTAGCTAGAGCTTGGCGTAATCATGGTCATAGCTGTTTCCTGTGTGAAATTGTTATCCG
CTCACAATTCCACACAACATACGAGCCGGAAGCATAAAGTGTAAAGCCTGGGGTGCCTAATGAGTGAGCT
AACTCACATTAATTGCGTTGCGCTCACTGCCCGCTTTCCAGTCGGGAAACCTGTCGTGCCAGCTGCATTA
ATGAATCGGCCAACGCGCGGGGAGAGGCGGTTTGCGTATTGGGCGCTCTTCCGCTTCCTCGCTCACTGAC
TCGCTGCGCTCGGTCGTTCGGCTGCGGCGAGCGGTATCAGCTCACTCAAAGGCGGTAATACGGTTATCCA
CAGAATCAGGGGATAACGCAGGAAAGAACATGTGAGCAAAAGGCCAGCAAAAGGCCAGGAACCGTAAAAA
GGCCGCGTTGCTGGCGTTTTTCCATAGGCTCCGCCCCCCTGACGAGCATCACAAAAATCGACGCTCAAGT
CAGAGGTGGCGAAACCCGACAGGACTATAAAGATACCAGGCGTTTCCCCCTGGAAGCTCCCTCGTGCGCT
CTCCTGTTCCGACCCTGCCGCTTACCGGATACCTGTCCGCCTTTCTCCCTTCGGGAAGCGTGGCGCTTTC
TCATAGCTCACGCTGTAGGTATCTCAGTTCGGTGTAGGTCGTTCGCTCCAAGCTGGGCTGTGTGCACGAA
CCCCCCGTTCAGCCCGACCGCTGCGCCTTATCCGGTAACTATCGTCTTGAGTCCAACCCGGTAAGACACG
ACTTATCGCCACTGGCAGCAGCCACTGGTAACAGGATTAGCAGAGCGAGGTATGTAGGCGGTGCTACAGA
GTTCTTGAAGTGGTGGCCTAACTACGGCTACACTAGAAGAACAGTATTTGGTATCTGCGCTCTGCTGAAG
CCAGTTACCTTCGGAAAAAGAGTTGGTAGCTCTTGATCCGGCAAACAAACCACCGCTGGTAGCGGTGGTT
TTTTTGTTTGCAAGCAGCAGATTACGCGCAGAAAAAAAGGATCTCAAGAAGATCCTTTGATCTTTTCTAC
GGGGTCTGACGCTCAGTGGAACGAAAACTCACGTTAAGGGATTTTGGTCATGAGATTATCAAAAAGGATC
TTCACCTAGATCCTTTTAAATTAAAAATGAAGTTTTAAATCAATCTAAAGTATATATGAGTAAACTTGGT
CTGACAGTTACCAATGCTTAATCAGTGAGGCACCTATCTCAGCGATCTGTCTATTTCGTTCATCCATAGT
TGCCTGACTCCCCGTCGTGTAGATAACTACGATACGGGAGGGCTTACCATCTGGCCCCAGTGCTGCAATG
ATACCGCGAGACCCACGCTCACCGGCTCCAGATTTATCAGCAATAAACCAGCCAGCCGGAAGGGCCGAGC
GCAGAAGTGGTCCTGCAACTTTATCCGCCTCCATCCAGTCTATTAATTGTTGCCGGGAAGCTAGAGTAAG
TAGTTCGCCAGTTAATAGTTTGCGCAACGTTGTTGCCATTGCTACAGGCATCGTGGTGTCACGCTCGTCG
TTTGGTATGGCTTCATTCAGCTCCGGTTCCCAACGATCAAGGCGAGTTACATGATCCCCCATGTTGTGCA
AAAAAGCGGTTAGCTCCTTCGGTCCTCCGATCGTTGTCAGAAGTAAGTTGGCCGCAGTGTTATCACTCAT
GGTTATGGCAGCACTGCATAATTCTCTTACTGTCATGCCATCCGTAAGATGCTTTTCTGTGACTGGTGAG
TACTCAACCAAGTCATTCTGAGAATAGTGTATGCGGCGACCGAGTTGCTCTTGCCCGGCGTCAATACGGG
ATAATACCGCGCCACATAGCAGAACTTTAAAAGTGCTCATCATTGGAAAACGTTCTTCGGGGCGAAAACT
CTCAAGGATCTTACCGCTGTTGAGATCCAGTTCGATGTAACCCACTCGTGCACCCAACTGATCTTCAGCA
TCTTTTACTTTCACCAGCGTTTCTGGGTGAGCAAAAACAGGAAGGCAAAATGCCGCAAAAAAGGGAATAA
GGGCGACACGGAAATGTTGAATACTCATACTCTTCCTTTTTCAATATTATTGAAGCATTTATCAGGGTTA
TTGTCTCATGAGCGGATACATATTTGAATGTATTTAGAAAAATAAACAAATAGGGGTTCCGCGCACATTT
CCCCGAAAAGTGCCACCTGACGTC
