Features (pLannotate 1.2.2; 23 found; start..end, strand, type, name):
     28..80      -  misc_feature   bom (fragment): basis of mobility region from pBR322
    235..614     +  enhancer       CMV enhancer: human cytomegalovirus immediate early enhancer
    615..818     +  promoter       CMV promoter: human cytomegalovirus (CMV) immediate early promoter
    814..847     +  LTR            5' LTR (truncated) (fragment): truncated 5' long terminal repeat (LTR) from HIV-1
    863..881     +  promoter       T7 promoter: promoter for bacteriophage T7 RNA polymerase
    904..1290    +  CDS            MS2: bacteriophage MS2 coat protein binds to a specific stem-loop structure in the viral RNA (Peabody, 1993)
   1333..1359    +  CDS            3xHA (fragment): three tandem HA epitope tags
   1378..4950    +  CDS            RC3H2: RC3H2_HUMAN - Also known as MNAB, RNF164. Experimental evidence at protein level: Swiss-Prot protein existence level 1. Post-transcriptional repressor of mRNAs containing a conserved stem loop motif, called constitutive decay element (CDE), which is often located in the 3'-UTR, as in HMGXB3, ICOS, IER3, NFKBID, NFKBIZ, PPP1R10, TNF and in many more mRNAs. Binds to CDE and promotes mRNA deadenylation and degradation. This process does not involve miRNAs. In follicular helper T (Tfh) cells, represses of ICOS and TNFRSF4 expression, thus preventing spontaneous Tfh cell differentiation, germinal c
   4976..4994    -  promoter       SP6 promoter: promoter for bacteriophage SP6 RNA polymerase
   5020..5244    +  polyA_signal   bGH poly(A) signal: bovine growth hormone polyadenylation signal
   5248..5269    +  promoter       SV40 promoter (fragment): SV40 enhancer and early promoter
   5290..5718    +  rep_origin     f1 ori (sequence partly withheld): f1 bacteriophage origin of replication; arrow indicates direction of (+) strand synthesis
   5732..6061    +  promoter       SV40 promoter: SV40 enhancer and early promoter
   6128..6919    +  CDS            neo: KKA2_KLEPN - Also known as kan, nptII. Experimental evidence at protein level: Swiss-Prot protein existence level 1. Resistance to kanamycin, neomycin, paromomycin, ribostamycin, butirosin and gentamicin B. From Klebsiella pneumoniae.
   6943..7101    +  CDS            ble (fragment): BLE_KLEPN - Experimental evidence at protein level: Swiss-Prot protein existence level 1. Binding protein with a strong affinity to the bleomycin family of antibiotics. Binds to CL990; an antimitotic-antibiotic compound. From Klebsiella pneumoniae.
   7096..7217    +  polyA_signal   SV40 poly(A) signal: SV40 polyadenylation signal
   7290..7306    -  protein_bind   lac operator: The lac repressor binds to the lac operator to inhibit transcription in E. coli. This inhibition can be relieved by adding lactose or isopropyl-β-D-thiogalactopyranoside (IPTG). lac repressor encoded by lacI
   7314..7344    -  promoter       lac promoter: promoter for the E. coli lac operon
   7359..7380    -  protein_bind   CAP binding site: CAP binding activates transcription in the presence of cAMP. E. coli catabolite activator protein
   7393..7485    -  CDS            lacI (fragment): lac repressor; lacI; The lac repressor binds to the lac operator to inhibit transcription in E. coli. This inhibition can be relieved by adding lactose or isopropyl-β-D-thiogalactopyranoside (IPTG).
   7668..8253    -  rep_origin     ori: high-copy-number ColE1/pMB1/pBR322/pUC origin of replication
   8424..9284    -  CDS            AmpR: β-lactamase; bla; confers resistance to ampicillin, carbenicillin, and related antibiotics
   9285..9389    -  promoter       AmpR promoter: bla
>Addgene plasmid #148614 | pcDNA3.1-MS2-HA-HsRoquin2_AE | analyzer sequence | sequence record 291062
GACGGATCGGGAGATCTCCCGATCCCCTATGGTGCACTCTCAGTACAATCTGCTCTGATGCCGCATAGTT
AAGCCAGTATCTGCTCCCTGCTTGTGTGTTGGAGGTCGCTGAGTAGTGCGCGAGCAAAATTTAAGCTACA
ACAAGGCAAGGCTTGACCGACAATTGCATGAAGAATCTGCTTAGGGTTAGGCGTTTTGCGCTGCTTCGCG
ATGTACGGGCCAGATATACGCGTTGACATTGATTATTGACTAGTTATTAATAGTAATCAATTACGGGGTC
ATTAGTTCATAGCCCATATATGGAGTTCCGCGTTACATAACTTACGGTAAATGGCCCGCCTGGCTGACCG
CCCAACGACCCCCGCCCATTGACGTCAATAATGACGTATGTTCCCATAGTAACGCCAATAGGGACTTTCC
ATTGACGTCAATGGGTGGAGTATTTACGGTAAACTGCCCACTTGGCAGTACATCAAGTGTATCATATGCC
AAGTACGCCCCCTATTGACGTCAATGACGGTAAATGGCCCGCCTGGCATTATGCCCAGTACATGACCTTA
TGGGACTTTCCTACTTGGCAGTACATCTACGTATTAGTCATCGCTATTACCATGGTGATGCGGTTTTGGC
AGTACATCAATGGGCGTGGATAGCGGTTTGACTCACGGGGATTTCCAAGTCTCCACCCCATTGACGTCAA
TGGGAGTTTGTTTTGGCACCAAAATCAACGGGACTTTCCAAAATGTCGTAACAACTCCGCCCCATTGACG
CAAATGGGCGGTAGGCGTGTACGGTGGGAGGTCTATATAAGCAGAGCTCTCTGGCTAACTAGAGAACCCA
CTGCTTACTGGCTTATCGAAATTAATACGACTCACTATAGGGAGACCCAAGCTTGCCACCATGGCTTCTA
ACTTTACTCAGTTCGTTCTCGTCGACAATGGCGGAACTGGCGACGTGACTGTCGCCCCAAGCAACTTCGC
TAACGGGGTCGCTGAATGGATCAGCTCTAACTCGCGATCACAGGCTTACAAAGTAACCTGTAGCGTTCGT
CAGAGCTCTGCGCAGAATCGCAAATACACCATCAAAGTCGAGGTGCCTAAAGTGGCAACCCAGACTGTTG
GTGGTGAAGAGCTTCCTGTAGCCGGATGGAGATCTTACTTAAATATGGAACTAACCATTCCAATTTTCGC
CACGAATTCCGACTGCGAGCTTATTGTTAAGGCAATGCAAGGTCTCCTAAAAGATGGAAACCCGATTCCC
TCGGCCATCGCGGCCAACTCCGGCATCTACGGAGGTGGAGGTGGATCTGGTGGATCTCCTCCACATATGG
CTTACCCATACGATGTTCCAGATTACGCTCCTCCAAAGCTTGGATCCATGCCTGTGCAGGCAGCTCAATG
GACAGAATTTCTGTCCTGTCCAATCTGCTATAATGAATTTGATGAGAATGTGCACAAACCCATCAGTTTA
GGTTGTTCACACACTGTTTGCAAGACCTGCTTGAATAAACTTCATCGAAAAGCTTGTCCTTTTGACCAGA
CTGCCATCAACACAGATATTGATGTACTTCCTGTCAACTTCGCACTTCTCCAGTTAGTTGGAGCCCAGGT
ACCAGATCATCAGTCAATTAAGTTAAGTAATCTAGGTGAGAATAAACACTATGAGGTTGCAAAGAAATGC
GTTGAGGATTTGGCACTCTACTTAAAACCACTAAGTGGAGGTAAAGGTGTAGCTAGCTTGAACCAGAGTG
CACTGAGCCGTCCAATGCAAAGGAAACTGGTGACACTTGTAAACTGTCAACTGGTGGAGGAAGAAGGTCG
TGTAAGAGCCATGCGAGCAGCTCGTTCCCTTGGAGAAAGAACTGTAACAGAACTGATATTACAGCACCAG
AACCCTCAGCAGTTGTCTGCCAATCTATGGGCCGCTGTCAGGGCTCGAGGATGCCAGTTTTTAGGGCCAG
CTATGCAAGAAGAGGCCTTGAAGCTGGTGTTACTGGCATTAGAAGATGGTTCTGCCCTCTCAAGGAAAGT
TCTGGTACTTTTTGTTGTGCAGAGACTAGAACCAAGATTTCCTCAGGCATCAAAAACAAGTATTGGTCAT
GTTGTGCAACTACTGTATCGAGCTTCTTGTTTTAAGGTTACCAAAAGAGATGAAGACTCTTCCCTAATGC
AGCTGAAGGAGGAATTTCGGAGTTATGAAGCATTACGCAGAGAACATGATGCCCAAATTGTTCATATTGC
CATGGAAGCAGGACTCCGTATTTCACCTGAACAGTGGTCCTCTCTTTTGTATGGTGATTTGGCTCATAAA
TCACACATGCAGTCTATCATTGATAAGCTACAGTCTCCAGAGTCATTTGCAAAGAGTGTCCAGGAATTGA
CAATTGTTTTGCAACGAACAGGTGACCCAGCTAACTTAAATAGACTGAGGCCTCATTTAGAGCTTCTTGC
AAACATAGACCCTAATCCAGACGCTGTTTCACCAACTTGGGAGCAGCTGGAAAATGCAATGGTAGCTGTT
AAAACAGTAGTTCATGGCCTTGTGGACTTCATACAAAATTATAGTAGAAAAGGCCATGAGACCCCTCAGC
CTCAGCCAAACAGCAAATACAAGACTAGCATGTGCCGAGATTTGCGACAGCAAGGGGGTTGTCCACGAGG
AACAAATTGTACATTTGCCCATTCTCAGGAAGAGCTTGAAAAGTATCGATTAAGGAACAAAAAGATCAAT
GCCACTGTAAGAACGTTTCCTCTTCTAAATAAAGTTGGTGTAAACAACACTGTCACAACCACAGCCGGAA
ATGTCATTTCTGTCATAGGAAGTACTGAAACAACAGGGAAAATTGTTCCAAGTACAAACGGAATTTCAAA
TGCAGAAAACAGTGTTTCCCAGCTAATCTCACGTAGTACTGACAGTACCTTAAGAGCTCTGGAGACCGTG
AAGAAAGTGGGAAAGGTTGGCGCTAATGGTCAGAATGCTGCTGGGCCCTCTGCAGATTCTGTAACTGAAA
ATAAAATTGGTTCTCCACCCAAGACTCCTGTAAGTAATGTAGCAGCTACCTCAGCTGGGCCCTCTAATGT
TGGAACAGAGCTGAATTCTGTGCCTCAAAAATCCAGCCCATTTCTAACTAGAGTACCAGTATATCCTCCG
CATTCTGAAAACATTCAGTATTTTCAAGATCCAAGGACTCAGATACCCTTTGAAGTCCCACAGTACCCAC
AGACAGGATACTATCCACCACCTCCAACGGTACCAGCTGGTGTGGCTCCCTGTGTTCCTCGCTTTGTGAG
GTCCAATAACGTTCCAGAGTCCTCCCTCCCACCTGCTTCCATGCCATATGCCGATCATTACAGTACATTT
TCCCCTCGAGATCGAATGAATTCTTCTCCTTACCAGCCTCCTCCTCCGCAGCCGTATGGACCAGTTCCTC
CAGTACCTTCTGGAATGTATGCTCCTGTGTACGACAGCAGGCGCATCTGGCGCCCACCTATGTACCAACG
AGATGACATTATTAGAAGCAATTCTTTACCTCCAATGGATGTGATGCACTCATCTGTCTATCAGACATCT
TTGCGGGAAAGATATAACTCATTAGATGGATATTATTCGGTGGCTTGTCAGCCACCAAGTGAGCCAAGGA
CAACTGTGCCTTTACCAAGGGAACCTTGTGGTCATTTGAAGACCAGTTGCGAGGAGCAGATAAGAAGAAA
GCCAGATCAGTGGGCACAGTACCACACTCAGAAAGCACCTCTTGTCTCTTCAACTCTTCCTGTGGCAACA
CAGTCACCAACACCACCTTCTCCTCTGTTCAGTGTAGACTTTCGTGCGGATTTCTCAGAGAGTGTGAGTG
GTACAAAATTTGAAGAAGATCATCTTTCCCATTATTCTCCCTGGTCTTGTGGCACCATAGGCTCCTGTAT
AAATGCCATTGATTCAGAGCCCAAAGATGTCATTGCTAATTCAAATGCTGTGTTAATGGACCTGGACAGT
GGTGATGTTAAGAGAAGAGTACATTTATTTGAAACCCAGAGAAGGACAAAAGAAGAAGATCCAATAATTC
CCTTTAGTGATGGACCCATCATCTCAAAATGGGGTGCGATTTCCAGATCTTCCCGTACAGGTTACCATAC
CACAGATCCTGTCCAGGCCACTGCTTCCCAAGGAAGTGCGACTAAGCCCATCAGTGTATCAGATTATGTC
CCTTATGTCAATGCTGTTGATTCAAGGTGGAGTTCATATGGCAACGAGGCCACATCATCAGCACACTATG
TTGAAAGGGACAGATTCATTGTTACTGATTTATCTGGTCATAGAAAGCATTCCAGTACTGGGGACCTTTT
GAGCCTTGAACTTCAGCAGGCCAAGAGCAACTCATTACTTCTTCAGAGAGAGGCCAATGCTTTGGCCATG
CAACAGAAGTGGAATTCCCTGGATGAAGGCCGTCACCTTACCTTAAACCTTTTAAGCAAGGAAATTGAAC
TAAGAAATGGAGAGTTACAGAGTGATTATACAGAAGATGCAACAGATACTAAACCTGATAGGGATATCGA
GTTAGAGCTTTCAGCACTTGATACTGATGAACCTGATGGACAAAGTGAACCAATTGAAGAGATCTTGGAC
ATACAGCTTGGTATCAGTTCTCAAAATGATCAGTTGCTAAATGGAATGGCAGTGGAAAATGGGCATCCAG
TACAGCAGCACCAAAAGGAGCCACCAAAGCAGAAGAAACAGAGTTTAGGTGAAGACCATGTGATTCTGGA
GGAGCAAAAAACAATTCTGCCGGTAACTTCTTGCTTTAGCCAGCCACTCCCAGTGTCTATTAGCAATGCA
AGTTGCCTCCCCATCACCACATCTGTCAGTGCTGGCAACCTCATTCTGAAAACTCATGTTATGTCTGAAG
ATAAAAACGACTTTTTAAAACCTGTTGCAAATGGGAAGATGGTTAACAGCTGAGCGGCCGCCTAGAGGGC
CCTATTCTATAGTGTCACCTAAATGCTAGAGCTCGCTGATCAGCCTCGACTGTGCCTTCTAGTTGCCAGC
CATCTGTTGTTTGCCCCTCCCCCGTGCCTTCCTTGACCCTGGAAGGTGCCACTCCCACTGTCCTTTCCTA
ATAAAATGAGGAAATTGCATCGCATTGTCTGAGTAGGTGTCATTCTATTCTGGGGGGTGGGGTGGGGCAG
GACAGCAAGGGGGAGGATTGGGAAGACAATAGCAGGCATGCTGGGGATGCGGTGGGCTCTATGGCTTCTG
AGGCGGAAAGAACCAGCTGGGGCTCTAGGGGGTATCCCC
[124 nt withheld, positions 5290-5413]
C
[91 nt withheld, positions 5415-5505]
A
[49 nt withheld, positions 5507-5555]
CCTTTGACGTTGGAGTCCACGTTCTTT
[37 nt withheld, positions 5583-5619]
ACCCTATCTCGGTCTATTCTTTTGATTTATAAGGGATTTTGCCGATTTCGGCCTATTGGTTAAAAAATGA
GCTGATTTAACAAAAATTTAACGCGAATTAATTCTGTGGAATGTGTGTCAGTTAGGGTGTGGAAAGTCCC
CAGGCTCCCCAGCAGGCAGAAGTATGCAAAGCATGCATCTCAATTAGTCAGCAACCAGGTGTGGAAAGTC
CCCAGGCTCCCCAGCAGGCAGAAGTATGCAAAGCATGCATCTCAATTAGTCAGCAACCATAGTCCCGCCC
CTAACTCCGCCCATCCCGCCCCTAACTCCGCCCAGTTCCGCCCATTCTCCGCCCCATGGCTGACTAATTT
TTTTTATTTATGCAGAGGCCGAGGCCGCCTCTGCCTCTGAGCTATTCCAGAAGTAGTGAGGAGGCTTTTT
TGGAGGCCTAGGCTTTTGCAAAAAGCTCCCGGGAGCTTGTATATCCATTTTCGGATCTGATCAAGAGACA
GGATGAGGATCGTTTCGCATGATTGAACAAGATGGATTGCACGCAGGTTCTCCGGCCGCTTGGGTGGAGA
GGCTATTCGGCTATGACTGGGCACAACAGACAATCGGCTGCTCTGATGCCGCCGTGTTCCGGCTGTCAGC
GCAGGGGCGCCCGGTTCTTTTTGTCAAGACCGACCTGTCCGGTGCCCTGAATGAACTGCAGGACGAGGCA
GCGCGGCTATCGTGGCTGGCCACGACGGGCGTTCCTTGCGCAGCTGTGCTCGACGTTGTCACTGAAGCGG
GAAGGGACTGGCTGCTATTGGGCGAAGTGCCGGGGCAGGATCTCCTGTCATCTCACCTTGCTCCTGCCGA
GAAAGTATCCATCATGGCTGATGCAATGCGGCGGCTGCATACGCTTGATCCGGCTACCTGCCCATTCGAC
CACCAAGCGAAACATCGCATCGAGCGAGCACGTACTCGGATGGAAGCCGGTCTTGTCGATCAGGATGATC
TGGACGAAGAGCATCAGGGGCTCGCGCCAGCCGAACTGTTCGCCAGGCTCAAGGCGCGCATGCCCGACGG
CGAGGATCTCGTCGTGACCCATGGCGATGCCTGCTTGCCGAATATCATGGTGGAAAATGGCCGCTTTTCT
GGATTCATCGACTGTGGCCGGCTGGGTGTGGCGGACCGCTATCAGGACATAGCGTTGGCTACCCGTGATA
TTGCTGAAGAGCTTGGCGGCGAATGGGCTGACCGCTTCCTCGTGCTTTACGGTATCGCCGCTCCCGATTC
GCAGCGCATCGCCTTCTATCGCCTTCTTGACGAGTTCTTCTGAGCGGGACTCTGGGGTTCGAAATGACCG
ACCAAGCGACGCCCAACCTGCCATCACGAGATTTCGATTCCACCGCCGCCTTCTATGAAAGGTTGGGCTT
CGGAATCGTTTTCCGGGACGCCGGCTGGATGATCCTCCAGCGCGGGGATCTCATGCTGGAGTTCTTCGCC
CACCCCAACTTGTTTATTGCAGCTTATAATGGTTACAAATAAAGCAATAGCATCACAAATTTCACAAATA
AAGCATTTTTTTCACTGCATTCTAGTTGTGGTTTGTCCAAACTCATCAATGTATCTTATCATGTCTGTAT
ACCGTCGACCTCTAGCTAGAGCTTGGCGTAATCATGGTCATAGCTGTTTCCTGTGTGAAATTGTTATCCG
CTCACAATTCCACACAACATACGAGCCGGAAGCATAAAGTGTAAAGCCTGGGGTGCCTAATGAGTGAGCT
AACTCACATTAATTGCGTTGCGCTCACTGCCCGCTTTCCAGTCGGGAAACCTGTCGTGCCAGCTGCATTA
ATGAATCGGCCAACGCGCGGGGAGAGGCGGTTTGCGTATTGGGCGCTCTTCCGCTTCCTCGCTCACTGAC
TCGCTGCGCTCGGTCGTTCGGCTGCGGCGAGCGGTATCAGCTCACTCAAAGGCGGTAATACGGTTATCCA
CAGAATCAGGGGATAACGCAGGAAAGAACATGTGAGCAAAAGGCCAGCAAAAGGCCAGGAACCGTAAAAA
GGCCGCGTTGCTGGCGTTTTTCCATAGGCTCCGCCCCCCTGACGAGCATCACAAAAATCGACGCTCAAGT
CAGAGGTGGCGAAACCCGACAGGACTATAAAGATACCAGGCGTTTCCCCCTGGAAGCTCCCTCGTGCGCT
CTCCTGTTCCGACCCTGCCGCTTACCGGATACCTGTCCGCCTTTCTCCCTTCGGGAAGCGTGGCGCTTTC
TCATAGCTCACGCTGTAGGTATCTCAGTTCGGTGTAGGTCGTTCGCTCCAAGCTGGGCTGTGTGCACGAA
CCCCCCGTTCAGCCCGACCGCTGCGCCTTATCCGGTAACTATCGTCTTGAGTCCAACCCGGTAAGACACG
ACTTATCGCCACTGGCAGCAGCCACTGGTAACAGGATTAGCAGAGCGAGGTATGTAGGCGGTGCTACAGA
GTTCTTGAAGTGGTGGCCTAACTACGGCTACACTAGAAGAACAGTATTTGGTATCTGCGCTCTGCTGAAG
CCAGTTACCTTCGGAAAAAGAGTTGGTAGCTCTTGATCCGGCAAACAAACCACCGCTGGTAGCGGTTTTT
TTGTTTGCAAGCAGCAGATTACGCGCAGAAAAAAAGGATCTCAAGAAGATCCTTTGATCTTTTCTACGGG
GTCTGACGCTCAGTGGAACGAAAACTCACGTTAAGGGATTTTGGTCATGAGATTATCAAAAAGGATCTTC
ACCTAGATCCTTTTAAATTAAAAATGAAGTTTTAAATCAATCTAAAGTATATATGAGTAAACTTGGTCTG
ACAGTTACCAATGCTTAATCAGTGAGGCACCTATCTCAGCGATCTGTCTATTTCGTTCATCCATAGTTGC
CTGACTCCCCGTCGTGTAGATAACTACGATACGGGAGGGCTTACCATCTGGCCCCAGTGCTGCAATGATA
CCGCGAGACCCACGCTCACCGGCTCCAGATTTATCAGCAATAAACCAGCCAGCCGGAAGGGCCGAGCGCA
GAAGTGGTCCTGCAACTTTATCCGCCTCCATCCAGTCTATTAATTGTTGCCGGGAAGCTAGAGTAAGTAG
TTCGCCAGTTAATAGTTTGCGCAACGTTGTTGCCATTGCTACAGGCATCGTGGTGTCACGCTCGTCGTTT
GGTATGGCTTCATTCAGCTCCGGTTCCCAACGATCAAGGCGAGTTACATGATCCCCCATGTTGTGCAAAA
AAGCGGTTAGCTCCTTCGGTCCTCCGATCGTTGTCAGAAGTAAGTTGGCCGCAGTGTTATCACTCATGGT
TATGGCAGCACTGCATAATTCTCTTACTGTCATGCCATCCGTAAGATGCTTTTCTGTGACTGGTGAGTAC
TCAACCAAGTCATTCTGAGAATAGTGTATGCGGCGACCGAGTTGCTCTTGCCCGGCGTCAATACGGGATA
ATACCGCGCCACATAGCAGAACTTTAAAAGTGCTCATCATTGGAAAACGTTCTTCGGGGCGAAAACTCTC
AAGGATCTTACCGCTGTTGAGATCCAGTTCGATGTAACCCACTCGTGCACCCAACTGATCTTCAGCATCT
TTTACTTTCACCAGCGTTTCTGGGTGAGCAAAAACAGGAAGGCAAAATGCCGCAAAAAAGGGAATAAGGG
CGACACGGAAATGTTGAATACTCATACTCTTCCTTTTTCAATATTATTGAAGCATTTATCAGGGTTATTG
TCTCATGAGCGGATACATATTTGAATGTATTTAGAAAAATAAACAAATAGGGGTTCCGCGCACATTTCCC
CGAAAAGTGCCACCTGACGTC
